>Addgene plasmid #240433 | pHREP-LP-1xH2B | addgene full sequence | sequence record 487375 | Addgene NGS Result
GGATCCCTATACAGTTGAAGTCGGAAGTTTACATACACTTAAGTTGGAGTCATTAAAACTCGTTTTTCAA
CTACTCCACAAATTTCTTGTTAACAAACAATAGTTTTGGCAAGTCAGTTAGGACATCTACTTTGTGCATG
ACACAAGTCATTTTTCCAACAATTGTTTACAGACAGATTATTTCACTTATAATTCACTGTATCACAATTC
CAGTGGGTCAGAAGTTTACATACACTAAGTTCGACTCCTCTGCAGAATGCGGCGATGTTTCGGTAAGGGG
TCCGCTATCTAGACCGTTACATAACTTACAATCAGGGGATAACGCAGGAAAGAAACCGGTGACATTGATT
ATTGACTAGTTATTAATAGTAATCAATTACGGGGTCATTAGTTCATAGCCCATATATGGAGTTCCGCGTT
ACATAACTTACGGTAAATGGCCCGCCTGGCTGACCGCCCAACGACCCCCGCCCATTGACGTCAATAATGA
CGTATGTTCCCATAGTAACGCCAATAGGGACTTTCCATTGACGTCAATGGGTGGAGTATTTACGGTAAAC
TGCCCACTTGGCAGTACATCAAGTGTATCATATGCCAAGTACGCCCCCTATTGACGTCAATGACGGTAAA
TGGCCCGCCTGGCATTATGCCCAGTACATGACCTTATGGGACTTTCCTACTTGGCAGTACATCTACGTAT
TAGTCATCGCTATTACCATGGTGATGCGGTTTTGGCAGTACATCAATGGGCGTGGATAGCGGTTTGACTC
ACGGGGATTTCCAAGTCTCCACCCCATTGACGTCAATGGGAGTTTGTTTTGGCACCAAAATCAACGGGAC
TTTCCAAAATGTCGTAACAACTCCGCCCCATTGACGCAAATGGGCGGTAGGCGTGTACGGTGGGAGGTCT
ATATAAGCAGAGCTCTCTGGCTAACTAGAGAACCCACTGCTTACTGGCTTATCGAAATTAATACGACTCA
CTATAGGGAGACCCAAGCTGGCTAGCGGTTTGTCTGGTCAACCACCGCGGTCTCAGTGGTGTACGGTACA
AACCGGCGCCGCCATGGGGGCAGGTGCCACCGGCCGCGCCATGGACGGGCCGCGCCTGCTGCTGTTGCTG
CTTCTGGGGGTGTCCCTTGGAGGTGCCAAGGAGGCATGCCCCACAGGCCTGTACACACACAGCGGTGAGT
GCTGCAAAGCCTGCAACCTGGGCGAGGGTGTGGCCCAGCCTTGTGGAGCCAACCAGACCGTGTGTGAGCC
CTGCCTGGACAGCGTGACGTTCTCCGACGTGGTGAGCGCGACCGAGCCGTGCAAGCCGTGCACCGAGTGC
GTGGGGCTCCAGAGCATGTCGGCGCCGTGCGTGGAGGCCGACGACGCCGTGTGCCGCTGCGCCTACGGCT
ACTACCAGGATGAGACGACTGGGCGCTGCGAGGCGTGCCGCGTGTGCGAGGCGGGCTCGGGCCTCGTGTT
CTCCTGCCAGGACAAGCAGAACACCGTGTGCGAGGAGTGCCCCGACGGCACGTATTCCGACGAGGCCAAC
CACGTGGACCCGTGCCTGCCCTGCACCGTGTGCGAGGACACCGAGCGCCAGCTCCGCGAGTGCACACGCT
GGGCCGACGCCGAGTGCGAGGAGATCCCTGGCCGTTGGATTACACGGTCCACACCCCCAGAGGGCTCGGA
CAGCACAGCCCCCAGCACCCAGGAGCCTGAGGCACCTCCAGAACAAGACCTCATAGCCAGCACGGTGGCA
GGTGTGGTGACCACAGTGATGGGCAGCTCCCAGCCCGTGGTGACCCGAGGCACCACCGACAACCTCATCC
CTGTCTATTGCTCCATCCTGGCTGCTGTGGTTGTGGGTCTTGTGGCCTACATAGCCTTCAAGAGGGAGGG
CAGGGGAAGTCTCCTAACATGCGGGGACGTGGAGGAAAATCCCGGCCCCTCCCGGGAGATGGGGGAGGCT
AACATGGTGAGCAAGGGCGAGGAGCTGTTCACCGGGGTGGTGCCCATCCTGGTCGAGCTGGACGGCGACG
TAAACGGCCACAAGTTCAGCGTGTCCGGCGAGGGCGAGGGCGATGCCACCTACGGCAAGCTGACCCTGAA
GTTCATCTGCACCACCGGCAAGCTGCCCGTGCCCTGGCCCACCCTCGTGACCACCCTGACCTACGGCGTG
CAGTGCTTCAGCCGCTACCCCGACCACATGAAGCAGCACGACTTCTTCAAGTCCGCCATGCCCGAAGGCT
ACGTCCAGGAGCGCACCATCTTCTTCAAGGACGACGGCAACTACAAGACCCGCGCCGAGGTGAAGTTCGA
GGGCGACACCCTGGTGAACCGCATCGAGCTGAAGGGCATCGACTTCAAGGAGGACGGCAACATCCTGGGG
CACAAGCTGGAGTACAACTACAACAGCCACAACGTCTATATCATGGCCGACAAGCAGAAGAACGGCATCA
AGGTGAACTTCAAGATCCGCCACAACATCGAGGACGGCAGCGTGCAGCTCGCCGACCACTACCAGCAGAA
CACCCCCATCGGCGACGGCCCCGTGCTGCTGCCCGACAACCACTACCTGAGCACCCAGTCCGCCCTGAGC
AAAGACCCCAACGAGAAGCGCGATCACATGGTCCTGCTGGAGTTCGTGACCGCCGCCGGGATCACTCTTG
GCATGGACGAGCTGTACAAAACCGGTGATCAGCACGTGATGAAAAAGCCTGAACTCACCGCGACGTCTGT
CGAGAAGTTTCTGATCGAAAAGTTCGACAGCGTCTCCGACCTGATGCAGCTCTCGGAGGGCGAAGAATCT
CGTGCTTTCAGCTTCGATGTAGGAGGGCGTGGATATGTCCTGCGGGTAAATAGCTGCGCCGATGGTTTCT
ACAAAGATCGTTATGTTTATCGGCACTTTGCATCGGCCGCGCTCCCGATTCCGGAAGTGCTTGACATTGG
GGAATTCAGCGAGAGCCTGACCTATTGCATCTCCCGCCGTGCACAGGGTGTCACGTTGCAAGACCTGCCT
GAAACCGAACTGCCCGCTGTTCTGCAGCCGGTCGCGGAGGCCATGGATGCGATCGCTGCGGCCGATCTTA
GCCAGACGAGCGGGTTCGGCCCATTCGGACCGCAAGGAATCGGTCAATACACTACATGGCGTGATTTCAT
ATGCGCGATTGCTGATCCCCATGTGTATCACTGGCAAACTGTGATGGACGACACCGTCAGTGCGTCCGTC
GCGCAGGCTCTCGATGAGCTGATGCTTTGGGCCGAGGACTGCCCCGAAGTCCGGCACCTCGTGCACGCGG
ATTTCGGCTCCAACAATGTCCTGACGGACAATGGCCGCATAACAGCGGTCATTGACTGGAGCGAGGCGAT
GTTCGGGGATTCCCAATACGAGGTCGCCAACATCTTCTTCTGGAGGCCGTGGTTGGCTTGTATGGAGCAG
CAGACGCGCTACTTCGAGCGGAGGCATCCGGAGCTTGCAGGATCGCCGCGGCTCCGGGCGTATATGCTCC
GCATTGGTCTTGACCAACTCTATCAGAGCTTGGTTGACGGCAATTTCGATGATGCAGCTTGGGCGCAGGG
TCGATGCGACGCAATCGTCCGATCCGGAGCCGGGACTGTCGGGCGTACACAAATCGCCCGCAGAAGCGCG
GCCGTCTGGACCGATGGCTGTGTAGAAGTACTCGCCGATAGTGGAAACCGACGCCCCAGCACTCGTCCGA
GGGCAAAGGAATAGCACGTGCTACGAGATTTCGATTCCACCGCCGCCTTCTATGAAAGGTTGGGCTTCGG
AATCGTTTTCCGGGACGCCGGCTGGATGATCCTCCAGCGCGGGGATCTCATGCTGGAGTTCTTCGCCCAC
CCCAACTTGTTTATTGCAGCTTATAATGGTTACAAATAAAGCAATAGCATCACAAATTTCACAAATAAAG
CATTTTTTTCACTGCATTCTAGTTGTGGTTTGTCCAAACTCATCAATGTATCTTATCATGTCTGTATACC
GTCGACCTCTAGCTAGAGCTTGGCGGCGTCAGTTTCGGTAAGGGGTCCGCTATCTAGACGAGTTTACTCC
CTATCAGTGATAGAGAACGTATGTCGAGTTTACTCCCTATCAGTGATAGAGAACGATGTCGAGTTTATCC
CTATCAGTGATAGAGAACGTATGTCGAGTTTACTCCCTATCAGTGATAGAGAACGTATGTCGAGTTTACT
CCCTATCAGTGATAGAGAACGTATGTCGAGTTTATCCCTATCAGTGATAGAGAACGTATGTCGAGTTTAC
TCCCTATCAGTGATAGAGAACGTATGTCGATTAGGCGTGTACGGTGGGCGCCTATAAAAGCAGAGCTCGT
TTAGTGAACCGTCAGATCGCCTGGAGCCAATTCCAACTCTTTTGCCTTATACCTACTTTCCGTACCACTT
CCTACCCTCGAAAGGCCTCTGAGGCCACCATGCCAGAGCCCGCAAAGTCCGCACCCGCCCCGAAGAAGGG
CTCCAAGAAGGCGGTCACCAAGACCCAGAAGAAGGGCGACAAGAAGCGCAAGAAGAGCCGCAAGGAGAGC
TACTCGATATATGTCTATAAAGTCCTCAAACAGGTGCACCCCGACACGGGCATCAGCAGAAAAGCAATGG
GTATAATGAATAGCTTTGTCAATGACATCTTCGAGCGCATCGCGGGCGAGGCGTCGCGCCTGGCGCACTA
CAACAAGCGCAGCACCATCACGTCGCGGGAGATCCAGACCGCCGTGCGGCTGCTGCTGCCCGGCGAGCTG
GCGAAGCACGCGGTCTCCGAGGGCACGAAGGCGGTCACCAAGTACACCAGCTCCAAGAAGCTTCACCATC
ACCATCACCATCGTGACCACATGGTCCTTCATGAGTATGTAAATGCTGCTGGGATTACATAGGGCCTGTC
AGGCCAAGCTTCCATCGATAGACATGATAAGATACATTGATGAGTTTGGACAAACCACAACAAGAATGCA
GTGAAAAAAATGCTTTATTTGTGAAATTTGTGATGCTATTGCTTTATTTGTAACCATTATAAGCTGCAAT
AAACAAGTTAACAACAACAATTGCATTCATTTTATGTTTCAGGTTCAGGGGGAGATGTGGGAGGTTTACG
TAGAGGTTTGTCTGGTCAACCACCGCGGACTCAGTGGTGTACGGTACAAACCACATGTGAGCAAAAGGCC
AGCAAAAGGCCAGGAACCGTAAAAAGGCCGCGTTGCTGGCGTTTTTCCATAGGCTCCGCCCCCCTGACGA
GCATCACAAAAATCGACGCTCAAGTCAGAGGTGGCGAAACCCGACAGGACTATAAAGATACCAGGCGTTT
CCCCCTGGAAGCTCCCTCGTGCGCTCTCCTGTTCCGACCCTGCCGCTTACCGGATACCTGTCCGCCTTTC
TCCCTTCGGGAAGCGTGGCGCTTTCTCATAGCTCACGCTGTAGGTATCTCAGTTCGGTGTAGGTCGTTCG
CTCCAAGCTGGGCTGTGTGCACGAACCCCCCGTTCAGCCCGACCGCTGCGCCTTATCCGGTAACTATCGT
CTTGAGTCCAACCCGGTAAGACACGACTTATCGCCACTGGCAGCAGCCACTGGTAACAGGATTAGCAGAG
CGAGGTATGTAGGCGGTGCTACAGAGTTCTTGAAGTGGTGGCCTAACTACGGCTACACTAGAAGAACAGT
ATTTGGTATCTGCGCTCTGCTGAAGCCAGTTACCTTCGGAAAAAGAGTTGGTAGCTCTTGATCCGGCAAA
CAAACCACCGCTGGTAGCGGTGGTTTTTTTGTTTGCAAGCAGCAGATTACGCGCAGAAAAAAAGGATCTC
AAGAAGATCCTTTGATCTTTTCTACGGGGTCTGACGCTCAGTGGAACGAAAACTCACGTTAAGGGATTTT
GGTCATGAGATTATCAAAAAGGATCTTCACCTAGATCCTTTTAAATTAAAAATGAAGTTTTAAATCAATC
TAAAGTATATATGAGTAAACTTGGTCTGACAGTTACCAATGCTTAATCAGTGAGGCACCTATCTCAGCGA
TCTGTCTATTTCGTTCATCCATAGTTGCCTGACTCCCCGTCGTGTAGATAACTACGATACGGGAGGGCTT
ACCATCTGGCCCCAGTGCTGCAATGATACCGCGAGACCCACGCTCACCGGCTCCAGATTTATCAGCAATA
AACCAGCCAGCCGGAAGGGCCGAGCGCAGAAGTGGTCCTGCAACTTTATCCGCCTCCATCCAGTCTATTA
ATTGTTGCCGGGAAGCTAGAGTAAGTAGTTCGCCAGTTAATAGTTTGCGCAACGTTGTTGCCATTGCTAC
AGGCATCGTGGTGTCACGCTCGTCGTTTGGTATGGCTTCATTCAGCTCCGGTTCCCAACGATCAAGGCGA
GTTACATGATCCCCCATGTTGTGCAAAAAAGCGGTTAGCTCCTTCGGTCCTCCGATCGTTGTCAGAAGTA
AGTTGGCCGCAGTGTTATCACTCATGGTTATGGCAGCACTGCATAATTCTCTTACTGTCATGCCATCCGT
AAGATGCTTTTCTGTGACTGGTGAGTACTCAACCAAGTCATTCTGAGAATAGTGTATGCGGCGACCGAGT
TGCTCTTGCCCGGCGTCAATACGGGATAATACCGCGCCACATAGCAGAACTTTAAAAGTGCTCATCATTG
GAAAACGTTCTTCGGGGCGAAAACTCTCAAGGATCTTACCGCTGTTGAGATCCAGTTCGATGTAACCCAC
TCGTGCACCCAACTGATCTTCAGCATCTTTTACTTTCACCAGCGTTTCTGGGTGAGCAAAAACAGGAAGG
CAAAATGCCGCAAAAAAGGGAATAAGGGCGACACGGAAATGTTGAATACTCATACTCTTCCTTTTTCAAT
ATTATTGAAGCATTTATCAGGGTTATTGTCTCATGAGCGGATACATATTTGAATGTATTTAGAAAAATAA
ACAAATAGGGGTTCCGCGCACATTTCCCCGAAAAGTGCCACCTGATGCGGTGTGAAATACCGCACAGATG
CGTAAGGAGAAAATACCGCATCAGGAAATTGTAAGCGTTAATATTTTGTTAAAATT
Features (pLannotate 1.2.2; 21 found; start..end, strand, type, name):
    341..720     +  enhancer       CMV enhancer: human cytomegalovirus immediate early enhancer
    721..924     +  promoter       CMV promoter: human cytomegalovirus (CMV) immediate early promoter
    920..953     +  LTR            5' LTR (truncated) (fragment): truncated 5' long terminal repeat (LTR) from HIV-1
    969..987     +  promoter       T7 promoter: promoter for bacteriophage T7 RNA polymerase
   1064..1885    +  CDS            NGFR (fragment): TNR16_HUMAN - Also known as TNFRSF16. Experimental evidence at protein level: Swiss-Prot protein existence level 1. Low affinity receptor which can bind to NGF, BDNF, NTF3, and NTF4. Forms a heterodimeric receptor with SORCS2 that binds the precursor forms of NGF, BDNF and NTF3 with high affinity, and has much lower affinity for mature NGF and BDNF (PubMed:24908487). Plays an important role in differentiation and survival of specific neuronal populations during development (By similarity). Can mediate cell survival as well as cell death of neural cells. Plays a role in the inactivation of RHOA
   1886..1939    +  CDS            T2A: 2A peptide from Thosea asigna virus capsid protein Eukaryotic ribosomes fail to insert a peptide bond between the Gly and Pro residues, yielding separate polypeptides.
   1964..2680    +  CDS            EGFP: EGFP is a basic (constitutively fluorescent) green fluorescent protein published in 1996, derived from Aequorea victoria. It is reported to be a rapidly-maturing weak dimer with moderate acid sensitivity.
   2699..3724    +  CDS            HygR: aminoglycoside phosphotransferase from E. coli; aph(4)-Ia; confers resistance to hygromycin
   3734..3859    +  CDS            ble (fragment): BLE_KLEPN - Experimental evidence at protein level: Swiss-Prot protein existence level 1. Binding protein with a strong affinity to the bleomycin family of antibiotics. Binds to CL990; an antimitotic-antibiotic compound. From Klebsiella pneumoniae.
   3854..3975    +  polyA_signal   SV40 poly(A) signal: SV40 polyadenylation signal
   4050..4361    +  promoter       tight TRE promoter: Tet-responsive promoter PTight, consisting of seven tet operator sequences followed by the minimal CMV promoter
   4440..4817    +  CDS            H2B-I: H2B1_CHICK - Experimental evidence at protein level: Swiss-Prot protein existence level 1. Has broad-spectrum antibacterial activity. May be important in the antimicrobial defenses of chick reproductive system during follicle development in the ovary and egg formation in the oviduct. From Gallus gallus (Chicken).
   4824..4841    +  CDS            6xHis: 6xHis affinity tag
   4842..4889    +  CDS            GFP11: 11th β-strand of superfolder GFP associates with GFP(1-10), consisting of the first 10 β-strands, to reconstitute fluorescent GFP (Cabantous et al., 2005; Kamiyama et al., 2016)
   4921..4971    +  CDS            VP1_SV40 (fragment): Experimental evidence at protein level: Swiss-Prot protein existence level 1. Forms an icosahedral capsid with a T=7 symmetry and a 40 nm diameter. The capsid is composed of 72 pentamers linked to each other by disulfide bonds and associated with VP2 or VP3 proteins. Binds to N- glycolylneuraminic analog of the ganglioside GM1 on the cell surface to provide virion attachment to target cell (PubMed:18353982). Once attached, the virion is internalized by caveolin-mediated endocytosis and traffics to the endoplasmic reticulum. Inside the endoplasmic reticulum, the protein folding machinery isomer
   4968..5049    -  polyA_signal   SV40 poly(A) signal: SV40 polyadenylation signal
   5224..5812    -  rep_origin     ori: high-copy-number ColE1/pMB1/pBR322/pUC origin of replication
   5983..6843    -  CDS            AmpR: β-lactamase; bla; confers resistance to ampicillin, carbenicillin, and related antibiotics
   6844..6948    -  promoter       AmpR promoter: bla
   6975..7025    +  misc_feature   bom (fragment): basis of mobility region from pBR322
   7026..7056    -  rep_origin     M13 ori (fragment): M13 bacteriophage origin of replication; arrow indicates direction of (+) strand synthesis
