[The description below was written by a language model from this plasmid's Addgene catalogue record and pLannotate feature annotations shown in this document.]
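Description:
pHREP-LP-1xH2B is a mammalian expression plasmid built on the pHREP-LP backbone. It serves as a landing pad vector for a histone replacement system. In bacteria it is maintained at high copy through a ColE1/pUC-type origin and selected with ampicillin via the β-lactamase gene. In mammalian cells, hygromycin selects for cells carrying the construct. The sequenced record is about 7.1 kb.

The plasmid carries two expression units in the same orientation. The first is driven by the CMV enhancer/promoter. It encodes an 822 bp fragment of the low-affinity nerve growth factor receptor (LNGFR), which the record describes as a marker for sorting. A T2A peptide follows LNGFR, so that a second product, EGFP fused at its C terminus to hygromycin phosphotransferase, is released as a separate polypeptide. One transcript, ending in an SV40 polyadenylation signal, therefore supports sorting by LNGFR, fluorescence detection and drug selection.

The second unit places chicken (Gallus gallus) H2B under a tight Tet-responsive TRE promoter, which makes expression inducible. It is followed by its own SV40 poly(A) region. According to the catalogue entry, the H2B sequence is shRNA-resistant, so it should persist when endogenous H2B is knocked down. It carries C-terminal 6xHis and GFP11 tags. GFP11 can complement GFP(1-10) to reconstitute fluorescence.

The catalogue describes two Bxb1 recombination sites intended for recombinase-mediated cassette exchange, which would allow the integrated cassette to be swapped later. These sites are not annotated in the automated feature table, so their positions cannot be given. Small annotated fragments (HIV-1 LTR, ble, SV40 VP1, bom, M13 ori) are probably cloning remnants or parts of neighbouring elements.
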