Addgene plasmid #240433: pHREP-LP-1xH2B
Purpose: Landing pad vector with two Bxb1 recombination sites for RMCE and LNGFR + EGFP-HygroR for sorting/selection and 1x inducible expression cassette for shRNA resistant chicken H2B.
Depositing lab: Lienhard Schmitz. Depositing organization: Justus Liebig-Universitaet Giessen. Publication: A novel approach towards a histone replacement system in Tetrapods. Pfisterer M, Pritz A, Parry A, Schmitz ML. PLoS One. 2026 Feb 10;21(2):e0342014. doi: 10.1371/journal.pone.0342014. eCollection 2026. PubMed 41666149.
Backbone
  Vector backbone: pHREP-LP
  Vector type: Mammalian Expression
  Selectable markers: Hygromycin
Growth in bacteria
  Bacterial resistance: Ampicillin, 100 μg/mL
  Growth temperature: 37°C
  Growth strain: DH5alpha
  Copy number: High Copy
Gene/Insert 1
  Gene/Insert name: LNGFR
  Species: Synthetic
  Insert size (bp): 822
Gene/Insert 2
  Gene/Insert name: EGFP
  Insert size (bp): 717
  Tag / fusion protein: Hygromycin Resistance (C terminal on insert)
Gene/Insert 3
  Gene/Insert name: H2B
  Species: G. gallus (chicken)
  Promoter: TRE
  Tag / fusion protein: GFP11 (C terminal on insert); 6xHis (C terminal on insert)
  Cloning method: Unknown
  Sequencing primers: 5′ n/a
Terms and licenses: Academic/Nonprofit Terms; Industry Terms: Not Available to Industry
How to cite: pHREP-LP-1xH2B was a gift from Lienhard Schmitz (Addgene plasmid # 240433 ; http://n2t.net/addgene:240433 ; RRID:Addgene_240433)
